Addgene plasmid #172483: pbZIP9:GFP-GUS
Purpose: GFP-GUS driven by the bZIP9 promoter
Depositing lab: Wolf Frommer. Depositing organization: Heinrich-Heine-Universitaet Duesseldorf. Publication: Distinct identities of leaf phloem cells revealed by single cell transcriptomics. Kim JY, Symeonidi E, Pang TY, Denyer T, Weidauer D, Bezrutczyk M, Miras M, Zollner N, Hartwig T, Wudick MM, Lercher M, Chen LQ, Timmermans MCP, Frommer WB. Plant Cell. 2021 May 5;33(3):511-530. doi: 10.1093/plcell/koaa060. PubMed 33955487.
Backbone
  Vector backbone: pBGWFS7,0
  Backbone manufacturer: 12454
  Backbone size w/o insert (bp): 10703
  Total vector size (bp): 12454
  Vector type: Plant Expression
  Selectable markers: Basta
Growth in bacteria
  Bacterial resistance: Spectinomycin, 50 μg/mL
  Growth temperature: 37°C
  Growth strain: DH5alpha
  Copy number: Unknown
Gene/Insert
  Gene/Insert name: bZIP9 promoter
  Species: A. thaliana (mustard weed)
  Insert size (bp): 1595
  Entrez Gene: BZIP9 (a.k.a. AT5G24800, ARABIDOPSIS THALIANA BASIC LEUCINE ZIPPER 9, ATBZIP9, BASIC LEUCINE ZIPPER O2 HOMOLOG 2, BZIP PROTEIN BZO2H2, BZO2H2, F6A4.10, F6A4_10, basic leucine zipper 9)
  Tag / fusion protein: GFP and GUS (C terminal on backbone)
  Cloning method: Gateway Cloning
  Sequencing primers: 5′ aaatgaggacgttgcattgac; 3′ CAGCTCCTCGCCCTTGCTCA
Terms and licenses: Academic/Nonprofit Terms; Industry Terms: Not Available to Industry
Depositor comments: Please note: Plasmid contains I60F, Q279E, and V420-P426 mutations in GUS. These mutations are not known to affect plasmid function as the plasmid was functional for depositor's experiments.
How to cite: pbZIP9:GFP-GUS was a gift from Wolf Frommer (Addgene plasmid # 172483 ; http://n2t.net/addgene:172483 ; RRID:Addgene_172483)
