[The description below was written by a language model from this plasmid's Addgene catalogue record and pLannotate feature annotations shown in this document.]
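Description:
pbZIP9:GFP-GUS is a plant binary (T-DNA) expression vector built on the Gateway destination backbone pBGWFS7,0, designed as a transcriptional reporter for the Arabidopsis thaliana bZIP9 (AT5G24800) promoter. It carries two replication systems. A ColE1/pBR322-type origin with the bom mobilisation region supports propagation in E. coli. The pVS1 oriV, together with the RepA replication and StaA stability proteins, supports maintenance in Agrobacterium. Bacterial selection is by spectinomycin through the aadA (SmR) gene. The catalogue lists a total size of 12,454 bp, whereas the annotated sequencing record is 12,380 nt.

Between the nopaline-type left and right T-DNA borders lie two units. Near the left border, in reverse orientation, a NOS promoter drives the bar gene (phosphinothricin acetyltransferase) followed by a NOS terminator, which gives Basta/glufosinate selection of transformed plants. The reporter unit consists of the roughly 1.6 kb bZIP9 promoter fragment, introduced by Gateway recombination and flanked by attB1 and attB2. Immediately downstream is an EGFP coding sequence followed closely by E. coli β-glucuronidase (GUS), which the record describes as a GFP-GUS fusion, terminated by a CaMV polyadenylation signal. Promoter activity can therefore be read out both by live fluorescence and by histochemical GUS staining in the same transgenic line.

The depositor notes several mutations in GUS (I60F, Q279E and changes at V420–P426) and reports that the plasmid was functional in their experiments. The associated publication concerns single-cell transcriptomics of leaf phloem cells, which suggests the construct was used to visualise where the bZIP9 promoter is active in planta.
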