Features (pLannotate 1.2.2; 21 found; start..end, strand, type, name):
    241..265     +  misc_feature   LB T-DNA repeat: left border repeat from nopaline C58 T-DNA
    358..610     -  terminator     NOS terminator: nopaline synthase terminator and poly(A) signal
    633..1181    -  CDS            bar: PAT_STRHY - Experimental evidence at protein level: Swiss-Prot protein existence level 1. Inactivates phosphinothricin (PPT) by transfer of an acetyl group from acetyl CoA. Can also acetylate demethylphosphinothricin but not PTT or glutamate. This enzyme is an effector of phosphinothricin tripeptide (PTT or bialaphos) resistance. From Streptomyces hygroscopicus. Introduced by genetic manipulation and expressed in glufosinate-tolerant maize by Dekalb Genetics.
   1223..1402    -  promoter       NOS promoter: nopaline synthase promoter
   1489..1543    +  misc_feature   MCS: pUC18/19 multiple cloning site
   1586..1610    +  protein_bind   attB1: mutant version of attB; recombination site for the Gateway® BP reaction BP Clonase™
   3168..3192    -  protein_bind   attB2: mutant version of attB; recombination site for the Gateway® BP reaction BP Clonase™
   3205..3918    +  CDS            EGFP: EGFP is a basic (constitutively fluorescent) green fluorescent protein published in 1996, derived from Aequorea victoria. It is reported to be a rapidly-maturing weak dimer with moderate acid sensitivity.
   3928..5739    +  CDS            GUS: β-glucuronidase; uidA (or gusA) from E. coli
   5816..5975    +  polyA_signal   CaMV poly(A) signal (fragment): cauliflower mosaic virus polyadenylation signal
   6059..6083    +  misc_feature   RB T-DNA repeat: right border repeat from nopaline C58 T-DNA
   6453..6854    +  CDS            Y4CG_SINFN (fragment): Protein inferred from homology: Swiss-Prot protein existence level 3. From Sinorhizobium fredii (strain NBRC 101917 / NGR234).
   7414..8043    +  CDS            pVS1 StaA: stability protein from the Pseudomonas plasmid pVS1 (Heeb et al., 2000)
   8472..9545    +  CDS            pVS1 RepA: replication protein from the Pseudomonas plasmid pVS1 (Heeb et al., 2000)
   9611..9805    +  rep_origin     pVS1 oriV: origin of replication for the Pseudomonas plasmid pVS1 (Heeb et al., 2000)
  10008..10047   +  CDS            rop (fragment): Rop protein, which maintains plasmids at low copy number; rop
  10149..10289   +  misc_feature   bom: basis of mobility region from pBR322
  10475..11063   -  rep_origin     ori: high-copy-number ColE1/pMB1/pBR322/pUC origin of replication
  11309..12096   -  CDS            SmR (fragment): aminoglycoside adenylyltransferase (Murphy, 1985); aadA; confers resistance to spectinomycin and streptomycin
  12107..12163   -  CDS            GmR (fragment): gentamycin acetyltransferase; aacC1; confers resistance to gentamycin
  12339..12362   -  promoter       Pc promoter (fragment): intI1 (promoter lies within the coding sequence); class 1 integron promoter
>Addgene plasmid #172483 | pbZIP9:GFP-GUS | addgene full sequence | sequence record 350214 | Addgene NGS Result
ATTGATCACAGGCAGCAACGCTCTGTCATCGTTACAATCAACATGCTACCCTCCGCGAGATCATCCGTGT
TTCAAACCCGGCAGCTTAGTTGCCGTTCTTCCGAATAGCATCGGTAACATGAGCAAAGTCTGCCGCCTTA
CAACGGCTCTCCCGCTGACGCCGTCCCGGACTGATGGGCTGCCTGTATCGAGTGGTGATTTTGTGCCGAG
CTGCCGGTCGGGGAGCTGTTGGCTGGCTGGTGGCAGGATATATTGTGGTGTAAACAAATTGACGCTTAGA
CAACTTAATAACACATTGCGGACGTTTTTAATGTACTGAATTAACGCCGAATTGAATTATCAGCTTGCAT
GCCGGTCGATCTAGTAACATAGATGACACCGCGCGCGATAATTTATCCTAGTTTGCGCGCTATATTTTGT
TTTCTATCGCGTATTAAATGTATAATTGCGGGACTCTAATCATAAAAACCCATCTCATAAATAACGTCAT
GCATTACATGTTAATTATTACATGCTTAACGTAATTCAACAGAAATTATATGATAATCATCGCAAGACCG
GCAACAGGATTCAATCTTAAGAAACTTTATTGCCAAATGTTTGAACGATCTGCTTGACTCTAGGGGTCAT
CAGATTTCGGTGACGGGCAGGACCGGACGGGGCGGCACCGGCAGGCTGAAGTCCAGCTGCCAGAAACCCA
CGTCATGCCAGTTCCCGTGCTTGAAGCCGGCCGCCCGCAGCATGCCGCGGGGGGCATATCCGAGCGCCTC
GTGCATGCGCACGCTCGGGTCGTTGGGCAGCCCGATGACAGCGACCACGCTCTTGAAGCCCTGTGCCTCC
AGGGACTTCAGCAGGTGGGTGTAGAGCGTGGAGCCCAGTCCCGTCCGCTGGTGGCGGGGGGAGACGTACA
CGGTCGACTCGGCCGTCCAGTCGTAGGCGTTGCGTGCCTTCCAGGGACCCGCGTAGGCGATGCCGGCGAC
CTCGCCGTCCACCTCGGCGACGAGCCAGGGATAGCGCTCCCGCAGACGGACGAGGTCGTCCGTCCACTCC
TGCGGTTCCTGCGGCTCGGTACGGAAGTTGACCGTGCTTGTCTCGATGTAGTGGTTGACGATGGTGCAGA
CCGCCGGCATGTCCGCCTCGGTGGCACGGCGGATGTCGGCCGGGCGTCGTTCTGGGCTCATGGTAGATCC
CCTCGATCGAGTTGAGAGTGAATATGAGACTCTAATTGGATACCGAGGGGAATTTATGGAACGTCAGTGG
AGCATTTTTGACAAGAAATATTTGCTAGCTGATAGTGACCTTAGGCGACTTTTGAACGCGCAATAATGGT
TTCTGACGTATGTGCTTAGCTCATTAAACTCCAGAAACCCGCGGCTCAGTGGCTCCTTCAACGTTGCGGT
TCTGTCAGTTCCAAACGTAAAACGGCTTGTCCCGCGTCATCGGCGGGGGTCATAACGTGACTCCCTTAAT
TCTCCGCTCATGATCGATAATTCGAGCTCGGTACCCGGGGATCCTCTAGAGTCGACCTGCAGGCATGCAA
GCTCTCCCATATGGTCGACCTGCAGGCGGCCGCACTAGTGATATCACAAGTTTGTACAAAAAAGCAGGCT
TCCGTTTGGAGATTACAAGTAGAGTTTGTAGAAACAGAAAAATTACTTCTTCTTTTTTTGCTAAAAGAAA
ACAAAAATTACTTTTGTGTTCATAAACTAATTTTCATTCATATTTTCTGTATTTTAACTTACAAATTTAG
CATGTGCCTCAAGTAGAAATTCGTTTCTTACAAAAAACGTATATCAATCATCATCTAAATTACATGAAAA
TTTTCAACATCACTAAGGATTGAATTTTAATTGTACTAGTTACTATGGTTACTGAATTGTACTGTAGTCG
GTAGATTGTAAACATTGTAGTCCACTATAGGTTCGAAAGTTCTAGTTAGTGAGAAATAATAATTTTAAAA
TGCTTTTGGATTCTATTTTCGGATCTAAACAACTTTTGTTTGTTTAAAGACACATTACCTAGTTTGTTTC
TTTTTATTGTTTTGTTGTGAAATATTTTAACTTTTTAAAGGAAGTGCAGATCAAAAGAAAGAAAAGTTGG
TTTACGCATACAAAAGTTGATGAAATAAAAAGTATTTCTGGTGCTGGAGGAAAGAAATGTCTTTTAGATC
TGCTTTCCAAAAGCATATGGCGAAAAGTAAGAGTAAACAAAGGACGAAGCATTTTGTGTTGTTCGTGTGA
CCGGAAAATTCTTAAGTTTTTCTTTTTGGTGTTGTAGTAGTAATGAATGATAATAAATATTTTAAAGATT
TTTACTACATGATACAAAGGTGTAAAAAACTGAAACAATATTATCAATATTTTTCCTTCAAATATTATCA
ATTATTTATGAAGATTAGTTTTTAGTGTTTTATGAAATTATATATTCGGTAAAACATTTACCGTAAAAGG
TTAATTTATTCATTTTCAATGTTTTTGTAGTTTCATCATTGGACTATGCCCCTTGTATATTAATCTTAAA
TTAGTCGTTAAGTACTTCAAATTCGAATTCAAACAGGTTATGTAGTAGAGTAATTTATGTAAGTGTAAGG
TTCTTGACATGTGCCAAGAATACAAATGTACATGAGTGACAATATTATTATCTAAATATTTTCAAATATT
TAAAAGCTTATTTCGAAATATTTTAGGATCCTTTTATGAATATAAGCTGCTTATATATATGCCTATAACA
TTCATTTTCAAATCAAAAGCTCCAACATATTAATGAGCTGACAAACAACTTAATGTTTGAATTCAGATAT
GATTTATATTGAAAGAGTCTCCAGCTATCTTAGATAGTCTCCCTAGTTAAGGGATTAAAGGTTATCATTA
GCATATAATTGGTACCATAATATTCACCAATACTACAGAGCCTAATATACATCTCTGTGGCTTTGCTTTT
CTATTCTCTTTTGTTATTGTTGTCATTAAAGAAAAAAAAAGTTGGAAATGAGGACGTTGCATTGACAATG
CAAATTCAATTTTGCTTAGCCATTAAGAAGCTTTTTCACAACTTTAGTAAAGAAGAGAGACTTATATAAA
GAAGATGTCTATCACCACTTACTCTTCCCCTCTCCTCTCTTTTCCAACCAATTCTCTTCTTTCTTGTGTG
TTCACATTCAAAGAAATACCCAGCTTTCTTGTACAAAGTGGTGATATCCCGCGGATGGTGAGCAAGGGCG
AGGAGCTGTTCACCGGGGTGGTGCCCATCCTGGTCGAGCTGGACGGCGACGTAAACGGCCACAAGTTCAG
CGTGTCCGGCGAGGGCGAGGGCGATGCCACCTACGGCAAGCTGACCCTGAAGTTCATCTGCACCACCGGC
AAGCTGCCCGTGCCCTGGCCCACCCTCGTGACCACCCTGACCTACGGCGTGCAGTGCTTCAGCCGCTACC
CCGACCACATGAAGCAGCACGACTTCTTCAAGTCCGCCATGCCCGAAGGCTACGTCCAGGAGCGCACCAT
CTTCTTCAAGGACGACGGCAACTACAAGACCCGCGCCGAGGTGAAGTTCGAGGGCGACACCCTGGTGAAC
CGCATCGAGCTGAAGGGCATCGACTTCAAGGAGGACGGCAACATCCTGGGGCACAAGCTGGAGTACAACT
ACAACAGCCACAACGTCTATATCATGGCCGACAAGCAGAAGAACGGCATCAAGGTGAACTTCAAGATCCG
CCACAACATCGAGGACGGCAGCGTGCAGCTCGCCGACCACTACCAGCAGAACACCCCCATCGGCGACGGC
CCCGTGCTGCTGCCCGACAACCACTACCTGAGCACCCAGTCCGCCCTGAGCAAAGACCCCAACGAGAAGC
GCGATCACATGGTCCTGCTGGAGTTCGTGACCGCCGCCGGGATCACTCTCGGCATGGACGAGCTGTACGA
ACCCGGCATGTTACGTCCTGTAGAAACCCCAACCCGTGAAATCAAAAAACTCGACGGCCTGTGGGCATTC
AGTCTGGATCGCGAAAACTGTGGAATTGATCAGCGTTGGTGGGAAAGCGCGTTACAAGAAAGCCGGGCAA
TTGCTGTGCCAGGCAGTTTTAACGATCAGTTCGCCGATGCAGATTTTCGTAATTATGCGGGCAACGTCTG
GTATCAGCGCGAAGTCTTTATACCGAAAGGTTGGGCAGGCCAGCGTATCGTGCTGCGTTTCGATGCGGTC
ACTCATTACGGCAAAGTGTGGGTCAATAATCAGGAAGTGATGGAGCATCAGGGCGGCTATACGCCATTTG
AAGCCGATGTCACGCCGTATGTTATTGCCGGGAAAAGTGTACGTATCACCGTTTGCGTGAACAACGAACT
GAACTGGCAGACTATCCCGCCGGGAATGGTGATTACCGACGAAAACGGCAAGAAAAAGCAGTCTTACTTC
CATGATTTCTTTAACTATGCCGGAATCCATCGCAGCGTAATGCTCTACACCACGCCGAACACCTGGGTGG
ACGATATCACCGTGGTGACGCATGTCGCGCAAGACTGTAACCACGCGTCTGTTGACTGGCAGGTGGTGGC
CAATGGTGATGTCAGCGTTGAACTGCGTGATGCGGATCAACAGGTGGTTGCAACTGGACAAGGCACTAGC
GGGACTTTGCAAGTGGTGAATCCGCACCTCTGGCAACCGGGTGAAGGTTATCTCTATGAACTGTGCGTCA
CAGCCAAAAGCCAGACAGAGTGTGATATCTACCCGCTTCGCGTCGGCATCCGGTCAGTGGCAGTGAAGGG
CGAACAGTTCCTGATTAACCACAAACCGTTCTACTTTACTGGCTTTGGTCGTCATGAAGATGCGGACTTG
CGTGGCAAAGGATTCGATAACGTGCTGATGGTGCACGACCACGCATTAATGGACTGGATTGGGGCCAACT
CCTACCGTACCTCGCATTACCCTTACGCTGAAGAGATGCTCGACTGGGCAGATGAACATGGCATCGTGGT
GATTGATGAAACTGCTGCTGTCGGCTTTAACCTCTCTTTAGGCATTGGTTTCGAAGCGGGCAACAAGCCG
AAAGAACTGTACAGCGAAGAGGCAGTCAACGGGGAAACTCAGCAAGCGCACTTACAGGCGATTAAAGAGC
TGATAGCGCGTGACAAAAACCACCCAAGCGTGGTGATGTGGAGTATTGCCAACGAACCGGATACCCGTCC
GCAAGGTGCACGGGAATATTTCGCGCCACTGGCGGAAGCAACGCGTAAACTCGACCCGACGCGTCCGATC
ACCTGCGTCAATGTAATGTTCTGCGACGCTCACACCGATACCATCAGCGATCTCTTTGATGTGCTGTGCC
TGAACCGTTATTACGGATGGTATGTCCAAAGCGGCGATTTGGAAACGGCAGAGAAGGTACTGGAAAAAGA
ACTTCTGGCCTGGCAGGAGAAACTGCATCAGCCGATTATCATCACCGAATACGGCGTGGATACGTTAGCC
GGGCTGCACTCAATGTACACCGACATGTGGAGTGAAGAGTATCAGTGTGCATGGCTGGATATGTATCACC
GCGTCTTTGATCGCGTCAGCGCCGTCGTCGGTGAACAGGTATGGAATTTCGCCGATTTTGCGACCTCGCA
AGGCATATTGCGCGTTGGCGGTAACAAGAAAGGGATCTTCACTCGCGACCGCAAACCGAAGTCGGCGGCT
TTTCTGCTGCAAAAACGCTGGACTGGCATGAACTTCGGTGAAAAACCGCAGCAGGGAGGCAAACAATGAC
CATGGCGGCCGGGAGGGCCATGCTAGAGTCCGCAAAAATCACCAGTCTCTCTCTACAAATCTATCTCTCT
CTATTTTTCTCCAGAATAATGTGTGAGTAGTTCCCAGATAAGGGAATTAGGGTTCTTATAGGGTTTCGCT
CATGTGTTGAGCATATAAGAAACCCTTAGTATGTATTTGTATTTGTAAAATACTTCTATCAATAAAATTT
CTAATTCCTAAAACCAAAATCCAGTGACCTGCAGGCATGCGACGTCGAGCTTAGCTTGAGCTTGGATCAG
ATTGTCGTTTCCCGCCTTCAGTTTAAACTATCAGTGTTTGACAGGATATATTGGCGGGTAAACCTAAGAG
AAAAGAGCGTTTATTAGAATAATCGGATATTTAAAAGGGCGTGAAAAGGTTTATCCGTTCGTCCATTTGT
ATGTGCATGCCAACCACAGGGTTCCCCTCGGGATCAAAGTACTTTAAAGTACTTTAAAGTACTTTAAAGT
ACTTTGATCCAACCCCTCCGCTGCTATAGTGCAGTCGGCTTCTGACGTTCAGTGCAGCCGTCTTCTGAAA
ACGACATGTCGCACAAGTCCTAAGTTACGCGACAGGCTGCCGCCCTGCCCTTTTCCTGGCGTTTTCTTGT
CGCGTGTTTTAGTCGCATAAAGTAGAATACTTGCGACTAGAACCGGAGACATTACGCCATGAACAAGAGC
GCCGCCGCTGGCCTGCTGGGCTATGCCCGCGTCAGCACCGACGACCAGGACTTGACCAACCAACGGGCCG
AACTGCACGCGGCCGGCTGCACCAAGCTGTTTTCCGAGAAGATCACCGGCACCAGGCGCGACCGCCCGGA
GCTGGCCAGGATGCTTGACCACCTACGCCCTGGCGACGTTGTGACAGTGACCAGGCTAGACCGCCTGGCC
CGCAGCACCCGCGACCTACTGGACATTGCCGAGCGCATCCAGGAGGCCGGCGCGGGCCTGCGTAGCCTGG
CAGAGCCGTGGGCCGACACCACCACGCCGGCCGGCCGCATGGTGTTGACCGTGTTCGCCGGCATTGCCGA
GTTCGAGCGTTCCCTAATCATCGACCGCACCCGGAGCGGGCGCGAGGCCGCCAAGGCCCGAGGCGTGAAG
TTTGGCCCCCGCCCTACCCTCACCCCGGCACAGATCGCGCACGCCCGCGAGCTGATCGACCAGGAAGGCC
GCACCGTGAAAGAGGCGGCTGCACTGCTTGGCGTGCATCGCTCGACCCTGTACCGCGCACTTGAGCGCAG
CGAGGAAGTGACGCCCACCGAGGCCAGGCGGCGCGGTGCCTTCCGTGAGGACGCATTGACCGAGGCCGAC
GCCCTGGCGGCCGCCGAGAATGAACGCCAAGAGGAACAAGCATGAAACCGCACCAGGACGGCCAGGACGA
ACCGTTTTTCATTACCGAAGAGATCGAGGCGGAGATGATCGCGGCCGGGTACGTGTTCGAGCCGCCCGCG
CACGTCTCAACCGTGCGGCTGCATGAAATCCTGGCCGGTTTGTCTGATGCCAAGCTGGCGGCCTGGCCGG
CCAGCTTGGCCGCTGAAGAAACCGAGCGCCGCCGTCTAAAAAGGTGATGTGTATTTGAGTAAAACAGCTT
GCGTCATGCGGTCGCTGCGTATATGATGCGATGAGTAAATAAACAAATACGCAAGGGGAACGCATGAAGG
TTATCGCTGTACTTAACCAGAAAGGCGGGTCAGGCAAGACGACCATCGCAACCCATCTAGCCCGCGCCCT
GCAACTCGCCGGGGCCGATGTTCTGTTAGTCGATTCCGATCCCCAGGGCAGTGCCCGCGATTGGGCGGCC
GTGCGGGAAGATCAACCGCTAACCGTTGTCGGCATCGACCGCCCGACGATTGACCGCGACGTGAAGGCCA
TCGGCCGGCGCGACTTCGTAGTGATCGACGGAGCGCCCCAGGCGGCGGACTTGGCTGTGTCCGCGATCAA
GGCAGCCGACTTCGTGCTGATTCCGGTGCAGCCAAGCCCTTACGACATATGGGCCACCGCCGACCTGGTG
GAGCTGGTTAAGCAGCGCATTGAGGTCACGGATGGAAGGCTACAAGCGGCCTTTGTCGTGTCGCGGGCGA
TCAAAGGCACGCGCATCGGCGGTGAGGTTGCCGAGGCGCTGGCCGGGTACGAGCTGCCCATTCTTGAGTC
CCGTATCACGCAGCGCGTGAGCTACCCAGGCACTGCCGCCGCCGGCACAACCGTTCTTGAATCAGAACCC
GAGGGCGACGCTGCCCGCGAGGTCCAGGCGCTGGCCGCTGAAATTAAATCAAAACTCATTTGAGTTAATG
AGGTAAAGAGAAAATGAGCAAAAGCACAAACACGCTAAGTGCCGGCCGTCCGAGCGCACGCAGCAGCAAG
GCTGCAACGTTGGCCAGCCTGGCAGACACGCCAGCCATGAAGCGGGTCAACTTTCAGTTGCCGGCGGAGG
ATCACACCAAGCTGAAGATGTACGCGGTACGCCAAGGCAAGACCATTACCGAGCTGCTATCTGAATACAT
CGCGCAGCTACCAGAGTAAATGAGCAAATGAATAAATGAGTAGATGAATTTTAGCGGCTAAAGGAGGCGG
CATGGAAAATCAAGAACAACCAGGCACCGACGCCGTGGAATGCCCCATGTGTGGAGGAACGGGCGGTTGG
CCAGGCGTAAGCGGCTGGGTTGTCTGCCGGCCCTGCAATGGCACTGGAACCCCCAAGCCCGAGGAATCGG
CGTGAGCGGTCGCAAACCATCCGGCCCGGTACAAATCGGCGCGGCGCTGGGTGATGACCTGGTGGAGAAG
TTGAAGGCCGCGCAGGCCGCCCAGCGGCAACGCATCGAGGCAGAAGCACGCCCCGGTGAATCGTGGCAAG
CGGCCGCTGATCGAATCCGCAAAGAATCCCGGCAACCGCCGGCAGCCGGTGCGCCGTCGATTAGGAAGCC
GCCCAAGGGCGACGAGCAACCAGATTTTTTCGTTCCGATGCTCTATGACGTGGGCACCCGCGATAGTCGC
AGCATCATGGACGTGGCCGTTTTCCGTCTGTCGAAGCGTGACCGACGAGCTGGCGAGGTGATCCGCTACG
AGCTTCCAGACGGGCACGTAGAGGTTTCCGCAGGGCCGGCCGGCATGGCCAGTGTGTGGGATTACGACCT
GGTACTGATGGCGGTTTCCCATCTAACCGAATCCATGAACCGATACCGGGAAGGGAAGGGAGACAAGCCC
GGCCGCGTGTTCCGTCCACACGTTGCGGACGTACTCAAGTTCTGCCGGCGAGCCGATGGCGGAAAGCAGA
AAGACGACCTGGTAGAAACCTGCATTCGGTTAAACACCACGCACGTTGCCATGCAGCGTACGAAGAAGGC
CAAGAACGGCCGCCTGGTGACGGTATCCGAGGGTGAAGCCTTGATTAGCCGCTACAAGATCGTAAAGAGC
GAAACCGGGCGGCCGGAGTACATCGAGATCGAGCTAGCTGATTGGATGTACCGCGAGATCACAGAAGGCA
AGAACCCGGACGTGCTGACGGTTCACCCCGATTACTTTTTGATCGATCCCGGCATCGGCCGTTTTCTCTA
CCGCCTGGCACGCCGCGCCGCAGGCAAGGCAGAAGCCAGATGGTTGTTCAAGACGATCTACGAACGCAGT
GGCAGCGCCGGAGAGTTCAAGAAGTTCTGTTTCACCGTGCGCAAGCTGATCGGGTCAAATGACCTGCCGG
AGTACGATTTGAAGGAGGAGGCGGGGCAGGCTGGCCCGATCCTAGTCATGCGCTACCGCAACCTGATCGA
GGGCGAAGCATCCGCCGGTTCCTAATGTACGGAGCAGATGCTAGGGCAAATTGCCCTAGCAGGGGAAAAA
GGTCGAAAAGGTCTCTTTCCTGTGGATAGCACGTACATTGGGAACCCAAAGCCGTACATTGGGAACCGGA
ACCCGTACATTGGGAACCCAAAGCCGTACATTGGGAACCGGTCACACATGTAAGTGACTGATATAAAAGA
GAAAAAAGGCGATTTTTCCGCCTAAAACTCTTTAAAACTTATTAAAACTCTTAAAACCCGCCTGGCCTGT
GCATAACTGTCTGGCCAGCGCACAGCCGAAGAGCTGCAAAAAGCGCCTACCCTTCGGTCGCTGCGCTCCC
TACGCCCCGCCGCTTCGCGTCGGCCTATCGCGGCCGCTGGCCGCTCAAAAATGGCTGGCCTACGGCCAGG
CAATCTACCAGGGCGCGGACAAGCCGCGCCGTCGCCACTCGACCGCCGGCGCCCACATCAAGGCACCCTG
CCTCGCGCGTTTCGGTGATGACGGTGAAAACCTCTGACACATGCAGCTCCCGGAGACGGTCACAGCTTGT
CTGTAAGCGGATGCCGGGAGCAGACAAGCCCGTCAGGGCGCGTCAGCGGGTGTTGGCGGGTGTCGGGGCG
CAGCCATGACCCAGTCACGTAGCGATAGCGGAGTGTATACTGGCTTAACTATGCGGCATCAGAGCAGATT
GTACTGAGAGTGCACCATATGCGGTGTGAAATACCGCACAGATGCGTAAGGAGAAAATACCGCATCAGGC
GCTCTTCCGCTTCCTCGCTCACTGACTCGCTGCGCTCGGTCGTTCGGCTGCGGCGAGCGGTATCAGCTCA
CTCAAAGGCGGTAATACGGTTATCCACAGAATCAGGGGATAACGCAGGAAAGAACATGTGAGCAAAAGGC
CAGCAAAAGGCCAGGAACCGTAAAAAGGCCGCGTTGCTGGCGTTTTTCCATAGGCTCCGCCCCCCTGACG
AGCATCACAAAAATCGACGCTCAAGTCAGAGGTGGCGAAACCCGACAGGACTATAAAGATACCAGGCGTT
TCCCCCTGGAAGCTCCCTCGTGCGCTCTCCTGTTCCGACCCTGCCGCTTACCGGATACCTGTCCGCCTTT
CTCCCTTCGGGAAGCGTGGCGCTTTCTCATAGCTCACGCTGTAGGTATCTCAGTTCGGTGTAGGTCGTTC
GCTCCAAGCTGGGCTGTGTGCACGAACCCCCCGTTCAGCCCGACCGCTGCGCCTTATCCGGTAACTATCG
TCTTGAGTCCAACCCGGTAAGACACGACTTATCGCCACTGGCAGCAGCCACTGGTAACAGGATTAGCAGA
GCGAGGTATGTAGGCGGTGCTACAGAGTTCTTGAAGTGGTGGCCTAACTACGGCTACACTAGAAGGACAG
TATTTGGTATCTGCGCTCTGCTGAAGCCAGTTACCTTCGGAAAAAGAGTTGGTAGCTCTTGATCCGGCAA
ACAAACCACCGCTGGTAGCGGTGGTTTTTTTGTTTGCAAGCAGCAGATTACGCGCAGAAAAAAAGGATCT
CAAGAAGATCCTTTGATCTTTTCTACGGGGTCTGACGCTCAGTGGAACGAAAACTCACGTTAAGGGATTT
TGGTCATGCATGATATATCTCCCAATTTGTGTAGGGCTTATTATGCACGCTTAAAAATAATAAAAGCAGA
CTTGACCTGATAGTTTGGCTGTGAGCAATTATGTGCTTAGTGCATCTAACGCTTGAGTTAAGCCGCGCCG
CGAAGCGGCGTCGGCTTGAACGAATTTCTAGCTAGACATTATTTGCCGACTACCTTGGTGATCTCGCCTT
TCACGTAGTGGACAAATTCTTCCAACTGATCTGCGCGCGAGGCCAAGCGATCTTCTTCTTGTCCAAGATA
AGCCTGTCTAGCTTCAAGTATGACGGGCTGATACTGGGCCGGCAGGCGCTCCATTGCCCAGTCGGCAGCG
ACATCCTTCGGCGCGATTTTGCCGGTTACTGCGCTGTACCAAATGCGGGACAACGTAAGCACTACATTTC
GCTCATCGCCAGCCCAGTCGGGCGGCGAGTTCCATAGCGTTAAGGTTTCATTTAGCGCCTCAAATAGATC
CTGTTCAGGAACCGGATCAAAGAGTTCCTCCGCCGCTGGACCTACCAAGGCAACGCTATGTTCTCTTGCT
TTTGTCAGCAAGATAGCCAGATCAATGTCGATCGTGGCTGGCTCGAAGATACCTGCAAGAATGTCATTGC
GCTGCCATTCTCCAAATTGCAGTTCGCGCTTAGCTGGATAACGCCACGGAATGATGTCGTCGTGCACAAC
AATGGTGACTTCTACAGCGCGGAGAATCTCGCTCTCTCCAGGGGAAGCCGAAGTTTCCAAAAGGTCGTTG
ATCAAAGCTCGCCGCGTTGTTTCATCAAGCCTTACGGTCACCGTAACCAGCAAATCAATATCACTGTGTG
GCTTCAGGCCGCCATCCACTGCGGAGCCGTACAAATGTACGGCCAGCAACGTCGGTTCGAGATGGCGCTC
GATGACGCCAACTACCTCTGATAGTTGAGTCGATACTTCGGCGATCACCGCTTCCCCCATGATGTTTAAC
TTTGTTTTAGGGCGACTGCCCTGCTGCGTAACATCGTTGCTGCTCCATAACATCAAACATCGACCCACGG
CGTAACGCGCTTGCTGCTTGGATGCCCGAGGCATAGACTGTACCCCAAAAAAACAGTCATAACAAGCCAT
GAAAACCGCCACTGCGCCGTTACCACCGCTGCGTTCGGTCAAGGTTCTGGACCAGTTGCGTGAGCGCATA
CGCTACTTGCATTACAGCTTACGAACCGAACAGGCTTATGTCCACTGGGTTCGTGCCCGA
